>Addgene plasmid #81954 | pDONR223_U2AF1_WT | addgene full sequence | sequence record 169030 | Addgene NGS Result
TAGAAAAGATCAAAGGATCTTCTTGAGATCCTTTTTTTCTGCGCGTAATCTGCTGCTTGCAAACAAAAAA
ACCACCGCTACCAGCGGTGGTTTGTTTGCCGGATCAAGAGCTACCAACTCTTTTTCCGAAGGTAACTGGC
TTCAGCAGAGCGCAGATACCAAATACTGTTCTTCTAGTGTAGCCGTAGTTAGGCCACCACTTCAAGAACT
CTGTAGCACCGCCTACATACCTCGCTCTGCTAATCCTGTTACCAGTGGCTGCTGCCAGTGGCGATAAGTC
GTGTCTTACCGGGTTGGACTCAAGACGATAGTTACCGGATAAGGCGCAGCGGTCGGGCTGAACGGGGGGT
TCGTGCACACAGCCCAGCTTGGAGCGAACGACCTACACCGAACTGAGATACCTACAGCGTGAGCTATGAG
AAAGCGCCACGCTTCCCGAAGGGAGAAAGGCGGACAGGTATCCGGTAAGCGGCAGGGTCGGAACAGGAGA
GCGCACGAGGGAGCTTCCAGGGGGAAACGCCTGGTATCTTTATAGTCCTGTCGGGTTTCGCCACCTCTGA
CTTGAGCGTCGATTTTTGTGATGCTCGTCAGGGGGGCGGAGCCTATGGAAAAACGCCAGCAACGCGGCCT
TTTTACGGTTCCTGGCCTTTTGCTGGCCTTTTGCTCACATGTTCTTTCCTGCGTTATCCCCTGATTCTGT
GGATAACCGTATTACCGCCTTTGAGTGAGCTGATACCGCTCGCCGCAGCCGAACGACCGAGCGCAGCGAG
TCAGTGAGCGAGGAAGCGGAAGAGCGCCCAATACGCAAACCGCCTCTCCCCGCGCGTTGGCCGATTCATT
AATGCAGCTGGCACGACAGGTTTCCCGACTGGAAAGCGGGCAGTGAGCGCAACGCAATTAATACGCGTAC
CGCTAGCCAGGAAGAGTTTGTAGAAACGCAAAAAGGCCATCCGTCAGGATGGCCTTCTGCTTAGTTTGAT
GCCTGGCAGTTTATGGCGGGCGTCCTGCCCGCCACCCTCCGGGCCGTTGCTTCACAACGTTCAAATCCGC
TCCCGGCGGATTTGTCCTACTCAGGAGAGCGTTCACCGACAAACAACAGATAAAACGAAAGGCCCAGTCT
TCCGACTGAGCCTTTCGTTTTATTTGATGCCTGGCAGTTCCCTACTCTCGCGTTAACGCTAGCATGGATG
TTTTCCCAGTCACGACGTTGTAAAACGACGGCCAGTCTTAAGCTCGGGCCCCAAATAATGATTTTATTTT
GACTGATAGTGACCTGTTCGTTGCAACAAATTGATGAGCAATGCTTTTTTATAATGCCAACTTTGTACAA
AAAAGTTGGCATGGCGGAGTATCTGGCCTCCATCTTCGGCACCGAGAAAGACAAAGTCAACTGTTCATTT
TATTTCAAAATTGGAGCATGTCGTCATGGAGACAGGTGCTCTCGGTTGCACAATAAACCGACGTTTAGCC
AGACCATTGCCCTCTTGAACATTTACCGTAACCCTCAAAACTCTTCCCAGTCTGCTGACGGTTTGCGCTG
TGCCGTGAGCGATGTGGAGATGCAGGAACACTATGATGAGTTTTTTGAGGAGGTTTTTACAGAAATGGAG
GAGAAGTATGGGGAAGTAGAGGAGATGAACGTCTGTGACAACCTGGGAGACCACCTGGTGGGGAACGTGT
ACGTCAAGTTTCGCCGTGAGGAAGATGCGGAAAAGGCTGTGATTGACTTGAATAACCGTTGGTTTAATGG
ACAGCCGATCCACGCCGAGCTGTCACCCGTGACGGACTTCAGAGAAGCCTGCTGCCGTCAGTATGAGATG
GGAGAATGCACACGAGGCGGCTTCTGCAACTTCATGCATTTGAAGCCCATTTCCAGAGAGCTGCGGCGGG
AGCTGTATGGCCGCCGTCGCAAGAAGCATAGATCAAGATCCCGATCCCGGGAGCGTCGTTCTCGGTCTAG
AGACCGTGGTCGTGGCGGTGGCGGTGGCGGTGGTGGAGGTGGCGGCGGACGGGAGCGTGACAGGAGGCGG
TCGAGAGATCGTGAAAGATCTGGGCGATTCTGCCCAACTTTCTTGTACAAAGTTGGCATTATAAGAAAGC
ATTGCTTATCAATTTGTTGCAACGAACAGGTCACTATCAGTCAAAATAAAATCATTATTTGCCATCCAGC
TGATATCCCCTATAGTGAGTCGTATTACATGGTCATAGCTGTTTCCTGGCAGCTCTGGCCCGTGTCTCAA
AATCTCTGATGTTACATTGCACAAGATAAAAATATATCATCATGCCTCCTCTAGACCAGCCAGGACAGAA
ATGCCTCGACTTCGCTGCTACCCAAGGTTGCCGGGTGACGCACACCGTGGAAACGGATGAAGGCACGAAC
CCAGTGGACATAAGCCTGTTCGGTTCGTAAGCTGTAATGCAAGTAGCGTATGCGCTCACGCAACTGGTCC
AGAACCTTGACCGAACGCAGCGGTGGTAACGGCGCAGTGGCGGTTTTCATGGCTTGTTATGACTGTTTTT
TTGGGGTACAGTCTATGCCTCGGGCATCCAAGCAGCAAGCGCGTTACGCCGTGGGTCGATGTTTGATGTT
ATGGAGCAGCAACGATGTTACGCAGCAGGGCAGTCGCCCTAAAACAAAGTTAAACATTATGAGGGAAGCG
GTGATCGCCGAAGTATCGACTCAACTATCAGAGGTAGTTGGCGTCATCGAGCGCCATCTCGAACCGACGT
TGCTGGCCGTACATTTGTACGGCTCCGCAGTGGATGGCGGCCTGAAGCCACACAGTGATATTGATTTGCT
GGTTACGGTGACCGTAAGGCTTGATGAAACAACGCGGCGAGCTTTGATCAACGACCTTTTGGAAACTTCG
GCTTCCCCTGGAGAGAGCGAGATTCTCCGCGCTGTAGAAGTCACCATTGTTGTGCACGACGACATCATTC
CGTGGCGTTATCCAGCTAAGCGCGAACTGCAATTTGGAGAATGGCAGCGCAATGACATTCTTGCAGGTAT
CTTCGAGCCAGCCACGATCGACATTGATCTGGCTATCTTGCTGACAAAAGCAAGAGAACATAGCGTTGCC
TTGGTAGGTCCAGCGGCGGAGGAACTCTTTGATCCGGTTCCTGAACAGGATCTATTTGAGGCGCTAAATG
AAACCTTAACGCTATGGAACTCGCCGCCCGACTGGGCTGGCGATGAGCGAAATGTAGTGCTTACGTTGTC
CCGCATTTGGTACAGCGCAGTAACCGGCAAAATCGCGCCGAAGGATGTCGCTGCCGACTGGGCAATGGAG
CGCCTGCCGGCCCAGTATCAGCCCGTCATACTTGAAGCTAGACAGGCTTATCTTGGACAAGAAGAAGATC
GCTTGGCCTCGCGCGCAGATCAGTTGGAAGAATTTGTCCACTACGTGAAAGGCGAGATCACCAAGGTAGT
CGGCAAATAACCCTCGAGCCACCCATGACCAAAATCCCTTAACGTGAGTTACGCGTCGTTCCACTGAGCG
TCAGACCCCG
Features (pLannotate 1.2.2; 12 found; start..end, strand, type, name):
     23..611     +  rep_origin     ori: high-copy-number ColE1/pMB1/pBR322/pUC origin of replication
    794..886     +  CDS            lacI (fragment): lac repressor; lacI; The lac repressor binds to the lac operator to inhibit transcription in E. coli. This inhibition can be relieved by adding lactose or isopropyl-β-D-thiogalactopyranoside (IPTG).
    941..968     -  terminator     rrnB T2 terminator: transcription terminator T2 from the E. coli rrnB gene
   1100..1143    +  terminator     rrnB T1 terminator: Escherichia coli rrnB; transcription terminator T1 from the E. coli rrnB gene
   1190..1226    -  CDS            lacZα (fragment): LacZα fragment of β-galactosidase; lacZ fragment
   1243..1338    +  protein_bind   attL3: mutant version of attL; recombination site for the Gateway® LR reaction LR Clonase™
   1341..1916    +  CDS            U2af1 (fragment): U2AF1_MOUSE - Experimental evidence at protein level: Swiss-Prot protein existence level 1. Plays a critical role in both constitutive and enhancer- dependent splicing by mediating protein-protein interactions and protein-RNA interactions required for accurate 3'-splice site selection. Recruits U2 snRNP to the branch point. Directly mediates interactions between U2AF2 and proteins bound to the enhancers and thus may function as a bridge between U2AF2 and the enhancer complex to recruit it to the adjacent intron (By similarity). From Mus musculus (Mouse).
   2063..2161    -  protein_bind   attL2: mutant version of attL; recombination site for the Gateway® LR reaction LR Clonase™
   2179..2197    -  promoter       T7 promoter: promoter for bacteriophage T7 RNA polymerase
   2387..2410    +  promoter       Pc promoter (fragment): intI1 (promoter lies within the coding sequence); class 1 integron promoter
   2586..2642    +  CDS            GmR (fragment): gentamycin acetyltransferase; aacC1; confers resistance to gentamycin
   2649..3440    +  CDS            SmR: aminoglycoside adenylyltransferase (Murphy, 1985); aadA; confers resistance to spectinomycin and streptomycin
