[The description below was written by a language model from this plasmid's Addgene catalogue record and pLannotate feature annotations shown in this document.]
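Description:
pDONR223_U2AF1_WT is a Gateway entry clone built on the Invitrogen pDONR223 backbone and carrying the wild-type human U2AF1 open reading frame (reference transcript NM_006758.2). It is a small bacterial plasmid of about 3.5 kb, maintained at high copy in E. coli through a ColE1/pUC-type origin. Selection is with spectinomycin, conferred by the aadA (SmR) aminoglycoside adenylyltransferase gene, which lies downstream of a class 1 integron Pc promoter fragment. Short lacI, lacZα and gentamicin-resistance fragments in the annotation appear to be backbone remnants rather than functional genes. rrnB T1 and T2 terminators sit upstream of the cloning site and help insulate the insert from read-through transcription.

The U2AF1 coding sequence is flanked by two attL recombination sites, which the automated annotation labels attL3 and attL2. These sites allow the ORF to be moved by an LR Clonase reaction into any compatible destination vector. The annotation software matched the insert to the mouse U2af1 protein and marked it as a fragment, whereas the catalogue entry records it as the human gene. U2AF1 encodes the small subunit of the U2 auxiliary splicing factor, which is involved in 3' splice site selection. The entry clone has no promoter driving the insert, so it is not an expression construct itself; a T7 promoter lies outside the attL2 site in reverse orientation. The ORF is in the "open" configuration, with no stop codon directly after the insert, which permits C-terminal fusions to tags supplied by the destination vector. The plasmid belongs to the Target Accelerator Plasmid Collection, where it serves as the wild-type reference for functional studies of cancer-associated variants.
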