Addgene plasmid #81954: pDONR223_U2AF1_WT
Purpose: Gateway Donor vector containing U2AF1, part of the Target Accelerator Plasmid Collection.
Depositing lab: Jesse Boehm & William Hahn & David Root. Depositing organization: Broad Institute. Publication: Systematic Functional Interrogation of Rare Cancer Variants Identifies Oncogenic Alleles. Kim E, Ilic N, Shrestha Y, Zou L, Kamburov A, Zhu C, Yang X, Lubonja R, Tran N, Nguyen C, Lawrence MS, Piccioni F, Bagul M, Doench JG, Chouinard CR, Wu X, Hogstrom L, Natoli T, Tamayo P, Horn H, Corsello SM, Lage K, Root DE, Subramanian A, Golub TR, Getz G, Boehm JS, Hahn WC. Cancer Discov. 2016 Jul;6(7):714-26. doi: 10.1158/2159-8290.CD-16-0160. Epub 2016 May 4. PubMed 27147599.
Backbone
  Vector backbone: pDONR223
  Backbone manufacturer: Invitrogen
  Backbone size w/o insert (bp): 2790
  Vector type: Gateway Entry vector
Growth in bacteria
  Bacterial resistance: Spectinomycin, 50 μg/mL
  Growth temperature: 37°C
  Growth strain: DH5alpha
  Copy number: High Copy
Gene/Insert
  Gene/Insert name: U2AF1 (alt name: NM_006758.2)
  Species: H. sapiens (human)
  Mutation: WT
  Entrez Gene: U2AF1 (a.k.a. FP793, RN, RNU2AF1, U2AF35, U2AFBP)
  Promoter: None
  Cloning method: Gateway Cloning
  Sequencing primers: 5′ M13pUC-fwd; 3′ M13-Rev
Terms and licenses: Academic/Nonprofit Terms; Industry Terms: Not Available to Industry
Depositor comments: Open state: NO stop codon immediately follows insert
How to cite: pDONR223_U2AF1_WT was a gift from Jesse Boehm & William Hahn & David Root (Addgene plasmid # 81954 ; http://n2t.net/addgene:81954 ; RRID:Addgene_81954)
