>Addgene plasmid #81954 | pDONR223_U2AF1_WT | depositor partial sequence | sequence record 155273 | Insert sequence
ATGGCGGAGTATCTGGCCTCCATCTTCGGCACCGAGAAAGACAAAGTCAACTGTTCATTTTATTTCAAAA
TTGGAGCATGTCGTCATGGAGACAGGTGCTCTCGGTTGCACAATAAACCGACGTTTAGCCAGACCATTGC
CCTCTTGAACATTTACCGTAACCCTCAAAACTCTTCCCAGTCTGCTGACGGTTTGCGCTGTGCCGTGAGC
GATGTGGAGATGCAGGAACACTATGATGAGTTTTTTGAGGAGGTTTTTACAGAAATGGAGGAGAAGTATG
GGGAAGTAGAGGAGATGAACGTCTGTGACAACCTGGGAGACCACCTGGTGGGGAACGTGTACGTCAAGTT
TCGCCGTGAGGAAGATGCGGAAAAGGCTGTGATTGACTTGAATAACCGTTGGTTTAATGGACAGCCGATC
CACGCCGAGCTGTCACCCGTGACGGACTTCAGAGAAGCCTGCTGCCGTCAGTATGAGATGGGAGAATGCA
CACGAGGCGGCTTCTGCAACTTCATGCATTTGAAGCCCATTTCCAGAGAGCTGCGGCGGGAGCTGTATGG
CCGCCGTCGCAAGAAGCATAGATCAAGATCCCGATCCCGGGAGCGTCGTTCTCGGTCTAGAGACCGTGGT
CGTGGCGGTGGCGGTGGCGGTGGTGGAGGTGGCGGCGGACGGGAGCGTGACAGGAGGCGGTCGAGAGATC
GTGAAAGATCTGGGCGATTC
